>Addgene plasmid #111658 | MAC_C_ARP2 | addgene full sequence | sequence record 212735 | Addgene NGS Result
TACGGGCCAGATATACGCGTTGACATTGATTATTGACTAGTTATTAATAGTAATCAATTACGGGGTCATT
AGTTCATAGCCCATATATGGAGTTCCGCGTTACATAACTTACGGTAAATGGCCCGCCTGGCTGACCGCCC
AACGACCCCCGCCCATTGACGTCAATAATGACGTATGTTCCCATAGTAACGCCAATAGGGACTTTCCATT
GACGTCAATGGGTGGAGTATTTACGGTAAACTGCCCACTTGGCAGTACATCAAGTGTATCATATGCCAAG
TACGCCCCCTATTGACGTCAATGACGGTAAATGGCCCGCCTGGCATTATGCCCAGTACATGACCTTATGG
GACTTTCCTACTTGGCAGTACATCTACGTATTAGTCATCGCTATTACCATGGTGATGCGGTTTTGGCAGT
ACATCAATGGGCGTGGATAGCGGTTTGACTCACGGGGATTTCCAAGTCTCCACCCCATTGACGTCAATGG
GAGTTTGTTTTGGCACCAAAATCAACGGGACTTTCCAAAATGTCGTAACAACTCCGCCCCATTGACGCAA
ATGGGCGGTAGGCGTGTACGGTGGGAGGTCTATATAAGCAGAGCTCTCCCTATCAGTGATAGAGATCTCC
CTATCAGTGATAGAGATCGTCGACGAGCTCGTTTAGTGAACCGTCAGATCGCCTGGAGACGCCATCCACG
CTGTTTTGACCTCCATAGAAGACACCGGGACCGATCCAGCCTCCGGACTCTAGCGTTTAAACTTAAGCTT
GGTACCGAGCTCGGATCCACTAGTCCAGTGTGGTGGAATTCTGCAGATATCAACAAGTTTGTACAAAAAA
GCAGGCTCCACCATGGACAGCCAGGGCAGGAAGGTGGTGGTGTGCGACAACGGCACCGGGTTTGTGAAGT
GTGGATATGCAGGCTCTAACTTTCCAGAACACATCTTCCCAGCTTTGGTTGGAAGACCTATTATCAGATC
AACCACCAAAGTGGGAAACATTGAAATCAAGGATCTTATGGTTGGTGATGAGGCAAGTGAATTACGATCA
ACGTTAGAAGTTAACTACCCTATGGAAAATGGCATAGTACGAAATTGGGATGACATGAAACACCTGTGGG
ACTACACATTTGGACCAGAGAAACTTAATATAGATACCAGAAATTGTAAAATCTTACTCACAGAACCTCC
TATGAACCCAACCAAAAACAGAGAGAAGATTGTAGAGGTAATGTTTGAAACTTACCAGTTTTCCGGTGTA
TATGTAGCCATCCAGGCAGTTCTGACTTTGTACGCTCAAGGTTTATTGACTGGTGTAGTGGTAGACTCTG
GAGATGGTGTGACTCACATTTGCCCAGTATATGAAAGCTTTTCTCTCCCTCATCTTACCAGGAGACTGGA
TATTGCTGGGAGGGATATAACTAGATATCTTATCAAGCTACTTCTGTTGCGAGGATACGCCTTCAACCAC
TCTGCTGATTTTGAAACGGTTCGCATGATTAAAGAAAAACTGTGTTACGTGGGATATAATATTGAGCAAG
AGCAGAAACTGGCCTTAGAAACCACAGTATTAGTTGAATCTTATACACTCCCAGATGGACGTATCATCAA
AGTTGGGGGAGAGAGATTTGAAGCACCAGAAGCTTTATTTCAGCCTCACTTGATCAATGTTGAAGGAGTT
GGTGTTGCTGAATTGCTTTTTAACACAATTCAGGCAGCTGACATTGATACCAGATCTGAATTCTACAAAC
ACATTGTGCTTTCTGGAGGGTCTACTATGTATCCTGGCCTGCCATCACGGTTGGAACGAGAACTTAAACA
GCTTTACTTAGAACGAGTTTTGAAGGGTGATGTGGAAAAACTTTCTAAATTTAAGATCCGCATTGAAGAC
CCACCCCGCAGAAAGCACATGGTATTCCTGGGTGGTGCAGTTCTAGCGGATATCATGAAAGACAAAGACA
ACTTTTGGATGACCCGACAAGAGTACCAAGAAAAAGGTGTCCGTGTGCTAGAGAAACTTGGTGTGACTGT
TCGATGGATCCACCCAGCTTTCTTGTACAAAGTGGTTGATATCAAGGCCGCCGACATCACCAGCCTGTAC
AAGAAAGTGGGGTGGAGCCATCCCCAGTTCGAGAAGGGCGGAGGATCTGGCGGCGGAAGCGGCGGAGGAA
GCTGGTCCCACCCTCAGTTTGAGAAAGGCACCGAGCTGGGCAGCACCATGGCCAGCTACCCCTACGACGT
GCCCGACTACGCCAAGGACAACACCGTGCCCCTGAAGCTGATCGCCCTGCTGGCCAACGGCGAGTTCCAC
TCTGGCGAGCAGCTGGGCGAGACACTGGGCATGAGCAGAGCCGCCATCAACAAGCACATCCAGACCCTGC
GGGACTGGGGCGTGGACGTGTTCACAGTGCCCGGCAAGGGCTACAGCCTGCCCGAGCCCATCCAGCTGCT
GAACGCCAAGCAGATCCTGGGCCAGCTGGATGGCGGATCTGTGGCCGTGCTGCCCGTGATCGACAGCACC
AACCAGTATCTGCTCGACCGGATCGGCGAGCTGAAGTCCGGCGACGCCTGTATCGCCGAGTACCAGCAGG
CCGGCAGAGGCGGCAGGGGCAGAAAGTGGTTCAGCCCCTTCGGCGCCAACCTGTACCTGAGCATGTTCTG
GAGACTGGAACAGGGCCCAGCCGCCGCTATTGGCCTGAGCCTGGTCATCGGCATCGTGATGGCCGAGGTG
CTGCGGAAGCTGGGCGCCGACAAAGTGCGCGTGAAGTGGCCCAACGACCTGTATCTGCAGGACCGGAAGC
TGGCCGGCATCCTGGTGGAACTGACCGGCAAAACAGGCGACGCCGCCCAGATCGTGATCGGCGCTGGCAT
CAACATGGCCATGCGGCGGGTGGAAGAGAGCGTGGTCAACCAGGGCTGGATCACCCTGCAGGAAGCCGGC
ATCAACCTGGACCGGAACACCCTGGCCGCCATGCTGATCAGAGAGCTGAGAGCCGCCCTGGAACTGTTCG
AGCAGGAAGGCCTGGCCCCCTACCTGAGCAGATGGGAGAAGCTGGACAACTTCATCAACCGGCCCGTGAA
ACTGATCATCGGCGACAAAGAGATCTTCGGCATCAGCCGGGGCATCGACAAGCAGGGGGCCCTGCTCCTG
GAACAGGACGGCATCATCAAGCCCTGGATGGGCGGCGAGATCAGCCTGCGGAGCGCCGAGAAGTGATGAC
TCGAGTCTAGAGGGCCCGTTTAAACCCGCTGATCAGCCTCGACTGTGCCTTCTAGTTGCCAGCCATCTGT
TGTTTGCCCCTCCCCCGTGCCTTCCTTGACCCTGGAAGGTGCCACTCCCACTGTCCTTTCCTAATAAAAT
GAGGAAATTGCATCGCATTGTCTGAGTAGGTGTCATTCTATTCTGGGGGGTGGGGTGGGGCAGGACAGCA
AGGGGGAGGATTGGGAAGACAATAGCAGGCATGCTGGGGATGCGGTGGGCTCTATGGCTTCTGAGGCGGA
AAGAACCAGCTGGGGCTCTAGGGGGTATCCCC
[124 nt withheld, positions 3533-3656]
C
[91 nt withheld, positions 3658-3748]
AGGGTGATGGTTCACGTACCTAGAAGTTCCTATTCCGAAGTTCCTATTCTCTAGAAAGTATAGGAACTTC
CTTGGCCAAAAAGCCTGAACTCACCGCGACGTCTGTCGAGAAGTTTCTGATCGAAAAGTTCGACAGCGTC
TCCGACCTGATGCAGCTCTCGGAGGGCGAAGAATCTCGTGCTTTCAGCTTCGATGTAGGAGGGCGTGGAT
ATGTCCTGCGGGTAAATAGCTGCGCCGATGGTTTCTACAAAGATCGTTATGTTTATCGGCACTTTGCATC
GGCCGCGCTCCCGATTCCGGAAGTGCTTGACATTGGGGAATTCAGCGAGAGCCTGACCTATTGCATCTCC
CGCCGTGCACAGGGTGTCACGTTGCAAGACCTGCCTGAAACCGAACTGCCCGCTGTTCTGCAGCCGGTCG
CGGAGGCCATGGATGCGATCGCTGCGGCCGATCTTAGCCAGACGAGCGGGTTCGGCCCATTCGGACCGCA
AGGAATCGGTCAATACACTACATGGCGTGATTTCATATGCGCGATTGCTGATCCCCATGTGTATCACTGG
CAAACTGTGATGGACGACACCGTCAGTGCGTCCGTCGCGCAGGCTCTCGATGAGCTGATGCTTTGGGCCG
AGGACTGCCCCGAAGTCCGGCACCTCGTGCACGCGGATTTCGGCTCCAACAATGTCCTGACGGACAATGG
CCGCATAACAGCGGTCATTGACTGGAGCGAGGCGATGTTCGGGGATTCCCAATACGAGGTCGCCAACATC
TTCTTCTGGAGGCCGTGGTTGGCTTGTATGGAGCAGCAGACGCGCTACTTCGAGCGGAGGCATCCGGAGC
TTGCAGGATCGCCGCGGCTCCGGGCGTATATGCTCCGCATTGGTCTTGACCAACTCTATCAGAGCTTGGT
TGACGGCAATTTCGATGATGCAGCTTGGGCGCAGGGTCGATGCGACGCAATCGTCCGATCCGGAGCCGGG
ACTGTCGGGCGTACACAAATCGCCCGCAGAAGCGCGGCCGTCTGGACCGATGGCTGTGTAGAAGTACTCG
CCGATAGTGGAAACCGACGCCCCAGCACTCGTCCGAGGGCAAAGGAATAGCACGTACTACGAGATTTCGA
TTCCACCGCCGCCTTCTATGAAAGGTTGGGCTTCGGAATCGTTTTCCGGGACGCCGGCTGGATGATCCTC
CAGCGCGGGGATCTCATGCTGGAGTTCTTCGCCCACCCCAACTTGTTTATTGCAGCTTATAATGGTTACA
AATAAAGCAATAGCATCACAAATTTCACAAATAAAGCATTTTTTTCACTGCATTCTAGTTGTGGTTTGTC
CAAACTCATCAATGTATCTTATCATGTCTGTATACCGTCGACCTCTAGCTAGAGCTTGGCGTAATCATGG
TCATAGCTGTTTCCTGTGTGAAATTGTTATCCGCTCACAATTCCACACAACATACGAGCCGGAAGCATAA
AGTGTAAAGCCTGGGGTGCCTAATGAGTGAGCTAACTCACATTAATTGCGTTGCGCTCACTGCCCGCTTT
CCAGTCGGGAAACCTGTCGTGCCAGCTGCATTAATGAATCGGCCAACGCGCGGGGAGAGGCGGTTTGCGT
ATTGGGCGCTCTTCCGCTTCCTCGCTCACTGACTCGCTGCGCTCGGTCGTTCGGCTGCGGCGAGCGGTAT
CAGCTCACTCAAAGGCGGTAATACGGTTATCCACAGAATCAGGGGATAACGCAGGAAAGAACATGTGAGC
AAAAGGCCAGCAAAAGGCCAGGAACCGTAAAAAGGCCGCGTTGCTGGCGTTTTTCCATAGGCTCCGCCCC
CCTGACGAGCATCACAAAAATCGACGCTCAAGTCAGAGGTGGCGAAACCCGACAGGACTATAAAGATACC
AGGCGTTTCCCCCTGGAAGCTCCCTCGTGCGCTCTCCTGTTCCGACCCTGCCGCTTACCGGATACCTGTC
CGCCTTTCTCCCTTCGGGAAGCGTGGCGCTTTCTCATAGCTCACGCTGTAGGTATCTCAGTTCGGTGTAG
GTCGTTCGCTCCAAGCTGGGCTGTGTGCACGAACCCCCCGTTCAGCCCGACCGCTGCGCCTTATCCGGTA
ACTATCGTCTTGAGTCCAACCCGGTAAGACACGACTTATCGCCACTGGCAGCAGCCACTGGTAACAGGAT
TAGCAGAGCGAGGTATGTAGGCGGTGCTACAGAGTTCTTGAAGTGGTGGCCTAACTACGGCTACACTAGA
AGAACAGTATTTGGTATCTGCGCTCTGCTGAAGCCAGTTACCTTCGGAAAAAGAGTTGGTAGCTCTTGAT
CCGGCAAACAAACCACCGCTGGTAGCGGTGGTTTTTTTGTTTGCAAGCAGCAGATTACGCGCAGAAAAAA
AGGATCTCAAGAAGATCCTTTGATCTTTTCTACGGGGTCTGACGCTCAGTGGAACGAAAACTCACGTTAA
GGGATTTTGGTCATGAGATTATCAAAAAGGATCTTCACCTAGATCCTTTTAAATTAAAAATGAAGTTTTA
AATCAATCTAAAGTATATATGAGTAAACTTGGTCTGACAGTTACCAATGCTTAATCAGTGAGGCACCTAT
CTCAGCGATCTGTCTATTTCGTTCATCCATAGTTGCCTGACTCCCCGTCGTGTAGATAACTACGATACGG
GAGGGCTTACCATCTGGCCCCAGTGCTGCAATGATACCGCGAGACCCACGCTCACCGGCTCCAGATTTAT
CAGCAATAAACCAGCCAGCCGGAAGGGCCGAGCGCAGAAGTGGTCCTGCAACTTTATCCGCCTCCATCCA
GTCTATTAATTGTTGCCGGGAAGCTAGAGTAAGTAGTTCGCCAGTTAATAGTTTGCGCAACGTTGTTGCC
ATTGCTACAGGCATCGTGGTGTCACGCTCGTCGTTTGGTATGGCTTCATTCAGCTCCGGTTCCCAACGAT
CAAGGCGAGTTACATGATCCCCCATGTTGTGCAAAAAAGCGGTTAGCTCCTTCGGTCCTCCGATCGTTGT
CAGAAGTAAGTTGGCCGCAGTGTTATCACTCATGGTTATGGCAGCACTGCATAATTCTCTTACTGTCATG
CCATCCGTAAGATGCTTTTCTGTGACTGGTGAGTACTCAACCAAGTCATTCTGAGAATAGTGTATGCGGC
GACCGAGTTGCTCTTGCCCGGCGTCAATACGGGATAATACCGCGCCACATAGCAGAACTTTAAAAGTGCT
CATCATTGGAAAACGTTCTTCGGGGCGAAAACTCTCAAGGATCTTACCGCTGTTGAGATCCAGTTCGATG
TAACCCACTCGTGCACCCAACTGATCTTCAGCATCTTTTACTTTCACCAGCGTTTCTGGGTGAGCAAAAA
CAGGAAGGCAAAATGCCGCAAAAAAGGGAATAAGGGCGACACGGAAATGTTGAATACTCATACTCTTCCT
TTTTCAATATTATTGAAGCATTTATCAGGGTTATTGTCTCATGAGCGGATACATATTTGAATGTATTTAG
AAAAATAAACAAATAGGGGTTCCGCGCACATTTCCCCGAAAAGTGCCACCTGACGTCGACGGATCGGGAG
ATCTCCCGATCCCCTATGGTGCACTCTCAGTACAATCTGCTCTGATGCCGCATAGTTAAGCCAGTATCTG
CTCCCTGCTTGTGTGTTGGAGGTCGCTGAGTAGTGCGCGAGCAAAATTTAAGCTACAACAAGGCAAGGCT
TGACCGACAATTGCATGAAGAATCTGCTTAGGGTTAGGCGTTTTGCGCTGCTTCGCGATG
Features (pLannotate 1.2.2; 24 found; start..end, strand, type, name):
     22..401     +  enhancer       CMV enhancer: human cytomegalovirus immediate early enhancer
    402..605     +  promoter       CMV promoter: human cytomegalovirus (CMV) immediate early promoter
    607..626     +  promoter       PLtetO-1 promoter (fragment): modified phage lambda PL promoter with tet operator sites (Lutz and Bujard, 1997)
    628..647     +  promoter       PLtetO-1 promoter (fragment): modified phage lambda PL promoter with tet operator sites (Lutz and Bujard, 1997)
    655..688     +  promoter       TRE3GV promoter (fragment): 3rd-generation Tet-responsive promoter that can be activated by binding of Tet-On® 3G, optimized for retroviral and lentiviral vectors
    823..847     +  protein_bind   attB1: mutant version of attB; recombination site for the Gateway® BP reaction BP Clonase™
    853..2034    +  CDS            ACTR2: ARP2_BOVIN - Also known as ARP2. Experimental evidence at protein level: Swiss-Prot protein existence level 1. ATP-binding component of the Arp2/3 complex, a multiprotein complex that mediates actin polymerization upon stimulation by nucleation-promoting factor (NPF). The Arp2/3 complex mediates the formation of branched actin networks in the cytoplasm, providing the force for cell motility. Seems to contact the pointed end of the daughter actin filament. In podocytes, required for the formation of lamellipodia downstream of AVIL and PLCE1 regulation. In addition to its role in the cytoplasmic
   2042..2066    -  protein_bind   attB2: mutant version of attB; recombination site for the Gateway® BP reaction BP Clonase™
   2254..3213    +  CDS            birA: BIRA_ECOLI - Also known as bioR, dhbB. Experimental evidence at protein level: Swiss-Prot protein existence level 1. Acts both as a biotin--[acetyl-CoA-carboxylase] ligase and a biotin-operon repressor. In the presence of ATP, BirA activates biotin to form the BirA-biotinyl-5'-adenylate (BirA-bio-5'-AMP or holoBirA) complex. HoloBirA can either transfer the biotinyl moiety to the biotin carboxyl carrier protein (BCCP) subunit of acetyl-CoA carboxylase, or bind to the biotin operator site and inhibit transcription of the operon. From Escherichia coli (strain K12).
   3263..3487    +  polyA_signal   bGH poly(A) signal: bovine growth hormone polyadenylation signal
   3491..3512    +  promoter       SV40 promoter (fragment): SV40 enhancer and early promoter
   3533..3766    +  rep_origin     f1 ori (fragment) (sequence partly withheld): f1 bacteriophage origin of replication; arrow indicates direction of (+) strand synthesis
   3771..3818    +  protein_bind   FRT: FLP-mediated recombination occurs in the 8-bp core sequence TCTAGAAA (Turan and Bode, 2011). FLP recombinase from the Saccharomyces cerevisiae 2μ plasmid
   3826..4848    +  CDS            HygR: aminoglycoside phosphotransferase from E. coli; aph(4)-Ia; confers resistance to hygromycin
   4858..4983    +  CDS            ble (fragment): BLE_KLEPN - Experimental evidence at protein level: Swiss-Prot protein existence level 1. Binding protein with a strong affinity to the bleomycin family of antibiotics. Binds to CL990; an antimitotic-antibiotic compound. From Klebsiella pneumoniae.
   4978..5099    +  polyA_signal   SV40 poly(A) signal: SV40 polyadenylation signal
   5172..5188    -  protein_bind   lac operator: The lac repressor binds to the lac operator to inhibit transcription in E. coli. This inhibition can be relieved by adding lactose or isopropyl-β-D-thiogalactopyranoside (IPTG). lac repressor encoded by lacI
   5196..5226    -  promoter       lac promoter: promoter for the E. coli lac operon
   5241..5262    -  protein_bind   CAP binding site: CAP binding activates transcription in the presence of cAMP. E. coli catabolite activator protein
   5275..5367    -  CDS            lacI (fragment): lac repressor; lacI; The lac repressor binds to the lac operator to inhibit transcription in E. coli. This inhibition can be relieved by adding lactose or isopropyl-β-D-thiogalactopyranoside (IPTG).
   5550..6138    -  rep_origin     ori: high-copy-number ColE1/pMB1/pBR322/pUC origin of replication
   6309..7169    -  CDS            AmpR: β-lactamase; bla; confers resistance to ampicillin, carbenicillin, and related antibiotics
   7170..7274    -  promoter       AmpR promoter: bla
   7333..7385    -  misc_feature   bom (fragment): basis of mobility region from pBR322
