[The description below was written by a language model from this plasmid's Addgene catalogue record and pLannotate feature annotations shown in this document.]
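Description:
MAC_C_ARP2 is a mammalian expression plasmid of about 7.5 kb that encodes human ARP2 (ACTR2), the ATP-binding subunit of the Arp2/3 actin-nucleating complex, fused at its C-terminus to the MAC-tag. It was built by Gateway recombination of an ORF from a human ORFeome collection into the MAC-tag-C destination backbone. The coding sequence therefore sits between attB1 and attB2 sites. It is propagated in E. coli through a high-copy ColE1/pUC-type origin with ampicillin selection (AmpR under its bla promoter).

Expression is driven by the CMV immediate-early enhancer and promoter. This is followed by short annotated tet-operator matches, which suggests a tetracycline-regulatable CMV/TetO arrangement that would be repressed in cells expressing the Tet repressor, although the record does not state this explicitly. Downstream of attB2, in the same orientation, lies an E. coli birA-derived biotin ligase coding sequence, followed by the bGH polyadenylation signal. This ligase is the proximity-biotinylation (BioID) part of the MAC-tag. The associated publication title describes the tag as also compatible with affinity purification, but no affinity epitopes are annotated in the feature table.

An FRT site lies immediately upstream of a hygromycin resistance gene that has no full annotated promoter of its own and is followed by an SV40 poly(A) signal. This layout is typical of vectors integrated by FLP recombinase into a host cell line carrying a genomic FRT site, where correct insertion activates hygromycin resistance. The construct is intended for producing tagged ARP2 in mammalian cells, so that its protein interaction partners and subcellular neighbourhood can be mapped by AP-MS and BioID.
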