Addgene plasmid #111658: MAC_C_ARP2
Purpose: MAC-tagged gene expression
Depositing lab: Markku Varjosalo. Depositing organization: University of Helsinki, Institute of Biotechnology. Publication: An AP-MS- and BioID-compatible MAC-tag enables comprehensive mapping of protein interactions and subcellular localizations. Liu X, Salokas K, Tamene F, Jiu Y, Weldatsadik RG, Ohman T, Varjosalo M. Nat Commun. 2018 Mar 22;9(1):1188. doi: 10.1038/s41467-018-03523-2. PubMed 29568061.
Backbone
  Vector backbone: MAC-tag-C
  Backbone manufacturer: Markku Varjosalo, Addgene plasmid #108077
  Vector type: Mammalian Expression
Growth in bacteria
  Bacterial resistance: Ampicillin, 100 μg/mL
  Growth temperature: 37°C
  Growth strain: DH5alpha
  Copy number: High Copy
Gene/Insert
  Gene/Insert name: ARP2 (alt name: ACTR2)
  Species: H. sapiens (human)
  Entrez Gene: ACTR2 (a.k.a. ARP2)
  Cloning method: Gateway Cloning
Terms and licenses: Academic/Nonprofit Terms; Industry Terms: Not Available to Industry
Depositor comments: CCSB-DFCI hORFeome collection(11035_E02)
How to cite: MAC_C_ARP2 was a gift from Markku Varjosalo (Addgene plasmid # 111658 ; http://n2t.net/addgene:111658 ; RRID:Addgene_111658)
